Addgene plasmid #128143: DinoIII-arrO-N
Purpose: Dinoflagellate backbone with rifampicin resistant gene optimized for Oxyrrhis marina
Depositing lab: Senjie Lin. Depositing organization: University of Connecticut. Publication: Nuclear Gene Transformation in the Dinoflagellate Oxyrrhis marina. Sprecher BN, Zhang H, Lin S. Microorganisms. 2020 Jan 16;8(1). pii: microorganisms8010126. doi: 10.3390/microorganisms8010126. PubMed 31963386.
Backbone
  Vector backbone: pMD19 T-Vector
  Backbone manufacturer: Takara
  Backbone size w/o insert (bp): 2679
  Total vector size (bp): 5660
  Vector type: Bacterial Expression
  Selectable markers: Rifampin ADP-ribosylating transferase
Growth in bacteria
  Bacterial resistance: Ampicillin, 100 μg/mL
  Growth temperature: 37°C
  Growth strain: DH5alpha
  Copy number: Unknown
Gene/Insert
  Gene/Insert name: Rifampin ADP-ribosylating transferase + potential promoter (alt name: arrO)
  Species: Codon optimized for Oxyrrhis marina
  Insert size (bp): 523
  Cloning method: Restriction Enzyme; 5′ cloning site XbaI (destroyed during cloning); 3′ cloning site BglII (destroyed during cloning)
  Sequencing primers: 5′ M13R; 3′ M13F
Terms and licenses: Academic/Nonprofit Terms; Industry Terms: Not Available to Industry
How to cite: DinoIII-arrO-N was a gift from Senjie Lin (Addgene plasmid # 128143 ; http://n2t.net/addgene:128143 ; RRID:Addgene_128143)
