[The description below was written by a language model from this plasmid's Addgene catalogue record and pLannotate feature annotations shown in this document.]
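Description:
DinoIII-arrO-N is a dinoflagellate transformation plasmid built on the Takara pMD19 T-vector, a small pUC-type cloning backbone. It is propagated in E. coli through the high-copy ColE1/pUC origin and selected with ampicillin via the bla (AmpR) gene and its promoter. The annotated backbone also retains the usual pUC remnants: the CAP binding site, lac promoter and lac operator, fragments of the pUC multiple cloning site and of lacZα flanking the cloned region, and short fragments of lacI, bom and rop that are not expected to be functional. The catalogue lists it as a bacterial expression vector, but its stated purpose is as a backbone for nuclear gene transformation of the heterotrophic dinoflagellate Oxyrrhis marina.

The payload recorded is arrO, a rifampin ADP-ribosylating transferase coding sequence codon-optimized for O. marina, cloned together with a "potential promoter" as a roughly 0.5 kb insert between XbaI and BglII sites that were destroyed during cloning. This enzyme inactivates rifampicin by ADP-ribosylation, so it serves as the selectable marker in transformed dinoflagellate cells. The plasmid totals about 5.7 kb, so roughly 3 kb lies between the lac promoter region and the lacZα fragment, well beyond the stated insert size. This presumably corresponds to the DinoIII dinoflagellate regulatory framework, but the record does not describe its composition. The automated annotation does not detect the arr gene. It finds only two noncoding RNA homologies in this region, an SRP RNA-like and a U6 snRNA-like segment, whose role in the design is not stated. The identity of the promoter and terminator driving arrO is likewise not specified.
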