Features (pLannotate 1.2.2; 13 found; start..end, strand, type, name):
     96..200     +  promoter       AmpR promoter: bla
    201..1061    +  CDS            AmpR: β-lactamase; bla; confers resistance to ampicillin, carbenicillin, and related antibiotics
   1232..1820    +  rep_origin     ori: high-copy-number ColE1/pMB1/pBR322/pUC origin of replication
   2003..2095    +  CDS            lacI (fragment): lac repressor; lacI; The lac repressor binds to the lac operator to inhibit transcription in E. coli. This inhibition can be relieved by adding lactose or isopropyl-β-D-thiogalactopyranoside (IPTG).
   2108..2129    +  protein_bind   CAP binding site: CAP binding activates transcription in the presence of cAMP. E. coli catabolite activator protein
   2144..2174    +  promoter       lac promoter: promoter for the E. coli lac operon
   2182..2198    +  protein_bind   lac operator: The lac repressor binds to the lac operator to inhibit transcription in E. coli. This inhibition can be relieved by adding lactose or isopropyl-β-D-thiogalactopyranoside (IPTG). lac repressor encoded by lacI
   2235..2258    -  misc_feature   MCS (fragment): pUC18/19 multiple cloning site
   2487..2780    +  ncRNA          Metazoa SRP: Accession: RF00017 - Metazoan signal recognition particle RNA
   3045..3150    +  ncRNA          U6: Accession: RF00026 - U6 spliceosomal RNA
   5260..5417    +  CDS            lacZα (fragment): LacZα fragment of β-galactosidase; lacZ fragment
   5423..5522    -  misc_feature   bom (fragment): basis of mobility region from pBR322
   5624..1       -  CDS            rop (fragment) (across the origin): Rop protein, which maintains plasmids at low copy number; rop
>Addgene plasmid #128143 | DinoIII-arrO-N | addgene full sequence | sequence record 292663 | Addgene NGS Result
GACGAAAGGGCCTCGTGATACGCCTATTTTTATAGGTTAATGTCATGATAATAATGGTTTCTTAGACGTC
AGGTGGCACTTTTCGGGGAAATGTGCGCGGAACCCCTATTTGTTTATTTTTCTAAATACATTCAAATATG
TATCCGCTCATGAGACAATAACCCTGATAAATGCTTCAATAATATTGAAAAAGGAAGAGTATGAGTATTC
AACATTTCCGTGTCGCCCTTATTCCCTTTTTTGCGGCATTTTGCCTTCCTGTTTTTGCTCACCCAGAAAC
GCTGGTGAAAGTAAAAGATGCTGAAGATCAGTTGGGTGCACGAGTGGGTTACATCGAACTGGATCTCAAC
AGCGGTAAGATCCTTGAGAGTTTTCGCCCCGAAGAACGTTTTCCAATGATGAGCACTTTTAAAGTTCTGC
TATGTGGCGCGGTATTATCCCGTATTGACGCCGGGCAAGAGCAACTCGGTCGCCGCATACACTATTCTCA
GAATGACTTGGTTGAGTACTCACCAGTCACAGAAAAGCATCTTACGGATGGCATGACAGTAAGAGAATTA
TGCAGTGCTGCCATAACCATGAGTGATAACACTGCGGCCAACTTACTTCTGACAACGATCGGAGGACCGA
AGGAGCTAACCGCTTTTTTGCACAACATGGGGGATCATGTAACTCGCCTTGATCGTTGGGAACCGGAGCT
GAATGAAGCCATACCAAACGACGAGCGTGACACCACGATGCCTGTAGCAATGGCAACAACGTTGCGCAAA
CTATTAACTGGCGAACTACTTACTCTAGCTTCCCGGCAACAATTAATAGACTGGATGGAGGCGGATAAAG
TTGCAGGACCACTTCTGCGCTCGGCCCTTCCGGCTGGCTGGTTTATTGCTGATAAATCTGGAGCCGGTGA
GCGTGGGTCTCGCGGTATCATTGCAGCACTGGGGCCAGATGGTAAGCCCTCCCGTATCGTAGTTATCTAC
ACGACGGGGAGTCAGGCAACTATGGATGAACGAAATAGACAGATCGCTGAGATAGGTGCCTCACTGATTA
AGCATTGGTAACTGTCAGACCAAGTTTACTCATATATACTTTAGATTGATTTAAAACTTCATTTTTAATT
TAAAAGGATCTAGGTGAAGATCCTTTTTGATAATCTCATGACCAAAATCCCTTAACGTGAGTTTTCGTTC
CACTGAGCGTCAGACCCCGTAGAAAAGATCAAAGGATCTTCTTGAGATCCTTTTTTTCTGCGCGTAATCT
GCTGCTTGCAAACAAAAAAACCACCGCTACCAGCGGTGGTTTGTTTGCCGGATCAAGAGCTACCAACTCT
TTTTCCGAAGGTAACTGGCTTCAGCAGAGCGCAGATACCAAATACTGTTCTTCTAGTGTAGCCGTAGTTA
GGCCACCACTTCAAGAACTCTGTAGCACCGCCTACATACCTCGCTCTGCTAATCCTGTTACCAGTGGCTG
CTGCCAGTGGCGATAAGTCGTGTCTTACCGGGTTGGACTCAAGACGATAGTTACCGGATAAGGCGCAGCG
GTCGGGCTGAACGGGGGGTTCGTGCACACAGCCCAGCTTGGAGCGAACGACCTACACCGAACTGAGATAC
CTACAGCGTGAGCTATGAGAAAGCGCCACGCTTCCCGAAGGGAGAAAGGCGGACAGGTATCCGGTAAGCG
GCAGGGTCGGAACAGGAGAGCGCACGAGGGAGCTTCCAGGGGGAAACGCCTGGTATCTTTATAGTCCTGT
CGGGTTTCGCCACCTCTGACTTGAGCGTCGATTTTTGTGATGCTCGTCAGGGGGGCGGAGCCTATGGAAA
AACGCCAGCAACGCGGCCTTTTTACGGTTCCTGGCCTTTTGCTGGCCTTTTGCTCACATGTTCTTTCCTG
CGTTATCCCCTGATTCTGTGGATAACCGTATTACCGCCTTTGAGTGAGCTGATACCGCTCGCCGCAGCCG
AACGACCGAGCGCAGCGAGTCAGTGAGCGAGGAAGCGGAAGAGCGCCCAATACGCAAACCGCCTCTCCCC
GCGCGTTGGCCGATTCATTAATGCAGCTGGCACGACAGGTTTCCCGACTGGAAAGCGGGCAGTGAGCGCA
ACGCAATTAATGTGAGTTAGCTCACTCATTAGGCACCCCAGGCTTTACACTTTATGCTTCCGGCTCGTAT
GTTGTGTGGAATTGTGAGCGGATAACAATTTCACACAGGAAACAGCTATGACCATGATTACGCCAAGCTT
GCATGCCTGCAGGTCGACGATTCCCGTAGCCATTTTGGCTCAAGGTACAAGTCGGGCTGATGCGGTCACG
CAGGCCTCTTTTGTATCAGATAAGACAGCAGACGTACATGATATAAATATTTATTATCGCGATGCTCCAT
CTGCAAAATTCCACTTGGCAGAGAAGATTTTCAATGCATGAAAACCTCGCAGAACCAAGCACCAATGTCA
GATCATGTATGAGTCCTAGGCGCCAGTAAGTCTTTCAATTGGGTGATGGCCACATTACCTGTTCTCTTCC
TGAGGGATGCAGAATGTGGTGTGAGTGGTTGCCGAATGCTGTGCTGAACATGTAGATGGGCTGCCCCAGC
CAAGTGGATAACCTACAAGGACTGCAGGATGTAGATCCAGCAGTCCTGGTAGATAATGATTCAGACACCG
GCTCAGGCTGGCAACAGAGCAGGCAAACCTGAACACTATCGCGCAGTGGTGGGAATACAGCCCAGAATGG
GAAGCAACCTGGCCTCTTCAGCCAGCCATGACCACAAGCAACTCTGCAGTTTTGCAACACGAAATCTTTC
AGGGTCTGCTCCCTGTGCTTACACATATTCAAAGATATTCTTCTGCGCATTTCAATGCAAATTCTTGGCG
ATGATTCGCTTCCGCAGGTATAGTGTTACTAGTATATAAGTCTAATCATATACTTCAATTTATTAGTAAT
ATTGTGAATTTCTAGGCAAGAAGGATGCCTGGACTCTGAATTATTATGGCATTGAGTAGAATCTGGATCT
TGATGATTATGCATTAATATCTTGAAATGCATTTGGATTCCCTTCGGGGATCATCCGTTAAAATTGGAAC
GATACAGAGAAGATTAGCATGGCCCCTGCGCAAGGATGACACGCACAAATCGAGAAGTGTAAACAATTTT
TTTGAAATTAATTGCCACTTTATTTTGAATACCTGAATATGCAGGTGAAGTAGTATAAGGTATTCATTAT
CATTGCGATTTTCTAGTAAGTCCCGTGGCTGTCATATCTAGTAACCCTCACCTGGCAGGTGGGGAAAAGG
CGAAGACAAATAGAATCAAATAGAATGTATGTGCTGACGTAGGGCTACATTACCTGAGGCTTGAGGAACC
TGTGGGTATGAATGCTACTGTTGGCAGCATCCAGTAGGTTCAGAAACACACGTCCCCACGTAATTTTTTG
CATGTCTAAATGCACTGTGATGATTGATGATGATTGATTCCTTGAAGGCCATGGTGGGTTACTCTGTGGC
CTCTTGCCACTGACTTCCAGGAAAACGCGGATTTTCTGACCATCACAAGGGACCACTACGAGAAGTATGC
AGCGATCTCAGCAGAGTTCATTTACTGACCATTCTCAGGAAGATCGCTCGGGATCACTTGGGTAATATTG
CTTTCTTCGCAGATGTTTTTTCCCTATTAAGCTTTTTGAGTCCCCTCATCGAGTGCCGCATAAGTTTTTG
CGTTGACATTGGCGGCAAAAAGTAAGACTAAACGATAGTTGCTTCAAGCACGCTTCTCAATCAACATTTT
TTCAAATCAAATGGGCACAGGCAGGTACCATCCAGTCCCGCAGAAGTGCTTATATATATATATATTATAC
ACTCACGTGAGTGTGTTCAATGCAGGTCTGTTCCTCAAGTGCTTAGACCAAATTTCGGAGCCTCTAGTAA
TTTTGGGAGTTGGGCTGGAAGATGGGGTTGGTGGGGATCGGGGGAGAGGTGACTGGTGTGTGGTCGAGAT
GGTGAAGGATTGGATCCCGATCTCTCACGATAACTACAAGCAGGTGCAGGGACCGTTCTACCACGGAACC
AAGGCGAACTTGGCGATCGGAGATTTGCTGACCACCGGCTTCATCTCCCACTTCGAGGACGGACGTATCC
TGAAGCACATCTACTTCTCCGCGTTGATGGAGCCGGCTGTGTGGGGAGCTGAGCTGGCTATGTCGCTGTC
TGGCTTGGAGGGACGTGGCTACATCTACATCGTGGAGCCGACCGGACCGTTCGAGGACGATCCGAACCTG
ACCAACAAGAAGTTCCCGGGCAACCCGACCCAGTCCTACCGCACCTGCGAGCCGTTGCGCATCGTGGGCG
TGGTGGAGGACTGGGAGGGACACCCGGTGGAGTTGATCCGTGGAATGTTGGACTCGTTGGAGGACTTGAA
GCGCCGTGGCTTGCACGTCATCGAGGATTAGTGATCTCGGCCAGGAGTCACAGAAAACAAGATCACTTGG
AGATGTTTCAATCCCGACTTGTGTCGTGCCAGAGTGCTACTTGAAAACTTGAAAATTGCGGACTGTCATG
GATTCGCCCTTGTCTTGTGATCCTTTTTTTGGGGGAGCCAGGTGAGAACAATGTTGTCGATGTGCTTATT
TGGCTTCGCAGTCAAAACATGGGATACTTGAGACATGAAAGAAAAATGCCGCAACGATAGCTCCATCCAA
TTCCATTCAGCTCCGACTACAGATGATAGCGCTTGACACCAATGACATGCTTGTACAGCTGCCATTTGGA
AGGCAGGGAAGCTCCATAAGCTCGGGTCCCCAGGACTTTGGTCGGTCTCACATCAGATTCGGCTAGCCAG
CCCATAGCAGCCGCGGGAGATTTCGGTTGTTTGCTACAATGATTGGGGCGCCTTTCTGCGAACTTTGTGA
CATGTTTCCTCAAAATGTCAAGCAATTTTGATCTTAAAAGTTTTGATAATGCTTGCTTCCACAAGCGACC
TACAGTAGGAAATGTCTCCACAATCTCCACAGATTCAGGACTCATCACTATGTGTGCCGTGCAGGGGTAG
GGCGCAGACATGACAACATACAACACACATGAACTAAAGAATCCAAGTCGCGGACAAAAAAATCTGATCT
TACACTTACACAGAATGCAGGTTATTAGCGACGCTTCCATTGCCACCGGAGTGGCAATCGTTGAGGCGCT
TCATCGAACAGAGGGTGAACTTCTTGAGGCTGGGAGGACCGCGCAGATGCGGCTGATAAAAGTTTCACAA
GCACACGGAATTCACTGGCCGTCGTTTTACAACGTCGTGACTGGGAAAACCCTGGCGTTACCCAACTTAA
TCGCCTTGCAGCACATCCCCCTTTCGCCAGCTGGCGTAATAGCGAAGAGGCCCGCACCGATCGCCCTTCC
CAACAGTTGCGCAGCCTGAATGGCGAATGGCGCCTGATGCGGTATTTTCTCCTTACGCATCTGTGCGGTA
TTTCACACCGCATATGGTGCACTCTCAGTACAATCTGCTCTGATGCCGCATAGTTAAGCCAGCCCCGACA
CCCGCCAACACCCGCTGACGCGCCCTGACGGGCTTGTCTGCTCCCGGCATCCGCTTACAGACAAGCTGTG
ACCGTCTCCGGGAGCTGCATGTGTCAGAGGTTTTCACCGTCATCACCGAAACGCGCGA
